LOCUS       Exported 6836 bp ds-DNA circular SYN 12-MAY-2021
DEFINITION  AAV-mediated expression of bacterial tdNfsB-mCherry (eNTR) under the
            CAG promoter.
ACCESSION   .
VERSION     .
KEYWORDS    aav-CAG-tdNfsB(F124W)-mCherry (eNTR)
SOURCE      synthetic DNA construct
  ORGANISM  synthetic DNA construct
REFERENCE   1 (bases 1 to 6836)
  AUTHORS   Gruber TD, Krishnamurthy C, Grimm JB, Tadross MR, Wysocki LM,
            Gartner ZJ, Lavis LD
  TITLE     Cell-Specific Chemical Delivery Using a Selective
            Nitroreductase-Nitroaryl Pair.
  JOURNAL   ACS Chem Biol. 2018 Aug 29. doi: 10.1021/acschembio.8b00524.
  PUBMED    30111097
REFERENCE   2 (bases 1 to 6836)
  AUTHORS   .
  TITLE     Direct Submission
  JOURNAL   Exported May 12, 2021 from SnapGene Server 1.1.58
            http://www.snapgene.com
FEATURES             Location/Qualifiers
     source          1..6836
                     /organism="synthetic DNA construct"
                     /mol_type="other DNA"
     repeat_region   56..185
                     /label=AAV2 ITR
     promoter        498..775
                     /label=chicken beta-actin promoter
     primer_bind     1054..1076
                     /label=pCAGGS-5
                     /note="Chimeric intron in CAG promoter, forward primer"
     primer_bind     1138..1157
                     /label=pCAG-F
                     /note="Rabbit beta-globin intron, for pCAG plasmids,
                     forward primer"
     CDS             2600..3307
                     /codon_start=1
                     /product="monomeric derivative of DsRed fluorescent protein
                     (Shaner et al., 2004)"
                     /label=mCherry
                     /note="mammalian codon-optimized"
                     /translation="MVSKGEEDNMAIIKEFMRFKVHMEGSVNGHEFEIEGEGEGRPYEG
                     TQTAKLKVTKGGPLPFAWDILSPQFMYGSKAYVKHPADIPDYLKLSFPEGFKWERVMNF
                     EDGGVVTVTQDSSLQDGEFIYKVKLRGTNFPSDGPVMQKKTMGWEASSERMYPEDGALK
                     GEIKQRLKLKDGGHYDAEVKTTYKAKKPVQLPGAYNVNIKLDITSHNEDYTIVEQYERA
                     EGRHSTGGMDELYK"
     primer_bind     complement(2745..2763)
                     /label=mCherry-R
                     /note="mCherry, reverse primer"
     primer_bind     3013..3032
                     /label=mCherry-F
                     /note="mCherry, forward primer"
     misc_feature    3335..3923
                     /label=WPRE
                     /note="woodchuck hepatitis virus posttranscriptional
                     regulatory element"
     primer_bind     complement(3388..3408)
                     /label=WPRE-R
                     /note="WPRE, reverse primer"
     CDS             complement(3806..3817)
                     /codon_start=1
                     /product="Factor Xa recognition and cleavage site"
                     /label=Factor Xa site
                     /translation="IEGR"
     polyA_signal    3966..4087
                     /label=SV40 poly(A) signal
                     /note="SV40 polyadenylation signal"
     primer_bind     complement(3977..3996)
                     /label=EBV-rev
                     /note="SV40 polyA terminator, reverse primer"
     primer_bind     4031..4050
                     /label=SV40pA-R
                     /note="SV40 polyA, reverse primer"
     repeat_region   4249..4378
                     /label=AAV2 ITR
     rep_origin      4450..4905
                     /direction=RIGHT
                     /label=f1 ori
                     /note="f1 bacteriophage origin of replication; arrow
                     indicates direction of (+) strand synthesis"
     primer_bind     complement(4537..4556)
                     /label=F1ori-R
                     /note="F1 origin, reverse primer"
     primer_bind     4747..4768
                     /label=F1ori-F
                     /note="F1 origin, forward primer"
     promoter        4931..5035
                     /gene="bla"
                     /label=AmpR promoter
     CDS             5036..5896
                     /codon_start=1
                     /gene="bla"
                     /product="beta-lactamase"
                     /label=AmpR
                     /note="confers resistance to ampicillin, carbenicillin, and
                     related antibiotics"
                     /translation="MSIQHFRVALIPFFAAFCLPVFAHPETLVKVKDAEDQLGARVGYI
                     ELDLNSGKILESFRPEERFPMMSTFKVLLCGAVLSRIDAGQEQLGRRIHYSQNDLVEYS
                     PVTEKHLTDGMTVRELCSAAITMSDNTAANLLLTTIGGPKELTAFLHNMGDHVTRLDRW
                     EPELNEAIPNDERDTTMPVAMATTLRKLLTGELLTLASRQQLIDWMEADKVAGPLLRSA
                     LPAGWFIADKSGAGERGSRGIIAALGPDGKPSRIVVIYTTGSQATMDERNRQIAEIGAS
                     LIKHW"
     primer_bind     complement(5254..5273)
                     /label=Amp-R
                     /note="Ampicillin resistance gene, reverse primer"
     rep_origin      6067..6655
                     /direction=RIGHT
                     /label=ori
                     /note="high-copy-number ColE1/pMB1/pBR322/pUC origin of
                     replication"
     primer_bind     6556..6575
                     /label=pBR322ori-F
                     /note="pBR322 origin, forward primer"
     primer_bind     6809..6826
                     /label=L4440
                     /note="L4440 vector, forward primer"
ORIGIN
        1 agcgcccaat acgcaaaccg cctctccccg cgcgttggcc gattcattaa tgcagctgcg
       61 cgctcgctcg ctcactgagg ccgcccgggc aaagcccggg cgkcgggcga cctttggtcg
      121 cccggcctca gtgagcgagc gagcgcgcag agagggagtg gccaactcca tcactagggg
      181 ttccttgtag ttaatgatta acccgccatg ctacttatct acgtagccat gctctaggaa
      241 gatcgtacca ttgacgtcaa taatgacgta tgttcccata gtaacgccaa tagggacttt
      301 ccattgacgt caatgggtgg agtatttacg gtaaactgcc cacttggcag tacatcaagt
      361 gtatcatatg ccaagtacgc cccctattga cgtcaatgac ggtaaatggc ccgcctggca
      421 ttatgcccag tacatgacct tatgggactt tcctacttgg cagtacatct acgtattagt
      481 catcgctatt accatggtcg aggtgagccc cacgttctgc ttcactctcc ccatctcccc
      541 cccctcccca cccccaattt tgtatttatt tattttttaa ttattttgtg cagcgatggg
      601 ggcggggggg gggggggggc gcgcgccagg cggggcgggg cggggcgagg ggcggggcgg
      661 ggcgaggcgg agaggtgcgg cggcagccaa tcagagcggc gcgctccgaa agtttccttt
      721 tatggcgagg cggcggcggc ggcggcccta taaaaagcga agcgcgcggc gggcgggagt
      781 cgctgcgcgc tgccttcgcc ccgtgccccg ctccgccgcc gcctcgcgcc gcccgccccg
      841 gctctgactg accgcgttac tcccacaggt gagcgggcgg gacggccctt ctcctccggg
      901 ctgtaattag cgcttggttt aatgacggct tgtttctttt ctgtggctgc gtgaaagcct
      961 tgaggggctc cgggagggcc ctttgtgcgg ggggagcggc tcggggctgt ccgcgggggg
     1021 acggctgcct tcggggggga cggggcaggg cggggttcgg cttctggcgt gtgaccggcg
     1081 gctctagagc ctctgctaac catgttcatg ccttcttctt tttcctacag ctcctgggca
     1141 acgtgctggt tattgtgctg tctcatcatt ttggcaaaga attggatcct aggaattctg
     1201 aactagtgca ggtatggata tcatctcggt ggcattgaaa cgtcattcta ccaaagcctt
     1261 cgatgcgtcg aaaaagctta cgccagagca agctgaacag atcaagacgt tgcttcagta
     1321 ttcacccagt tcaactaatt cccaaccctg gcacttcatc gtggcgtcca cggaggaagg
     1381 gaaagcgcga gtagcgaaat cagcagccgg caactatgtc tttaacgaac gcaaaatgct
     1441 cgatgcaagc cacgtggtgg tcttttgtgc caaaaccgca atggacgatg tatggcttaa
     1501 gctggtagtg gaccaagagg atgcggatgg aaggttcgct acaccggagg cgaaagccgc
     1561 gaatgataag ggaagaaagt tctgggcaga catgcatcga aaagacctcc atgatgacgc
     1621 ggagtggatg gccaagcagg tttaccttaa tgtaggtaac ttcctgttgg gggtcgccgc
     1681 gttggggctg gacgctgtgc ctattgaagg ttttgacgcc gccattttgg atgcagagtt
     1741 tggactcaaa gaaaaaggct acactagcct cgtggtggtt ccggtcggtc accactcggt
     1801 ggaggacttt aacgcgaccc tccccaagtc gcggctgccg cagaatatca cactcacgga
     1861 agtggctggt tctagtgcag gtcaaggtgc acaggctggt caaggagcac aggctggttc
     1921 tagtgcaggt atggatatca tctcggtggc attgaaacgt cattctacca aagccttcga
     1981 tgcgtcgaaa aagcttacgc cagagcaagc tgaacagatc aagacgttgc ttcagtattc
     2041 acccagttca actaattccc aaccctggca cttcatcgtg gcgtccacgg aggaagggaa
     2101 agcgcgagta gcgaaatcag cagccggcaa ctatgtcttt aacgaacgca aaatgctcga
     2161 tgcaagccac gtggtggtct tttgtgccaa aaccgcaatg gacgatgtat ggcttaagct
     2221 ggtagtggac caagaggatg cggatggaag gttcgctaca ccggaggcga aagccgcgaa
     2281 tgataaggga agaaagttct gggcagacat gcatcgaaaa gacctccatg atgacgcgga
     2341 gtggatggcc aagcaggttt accttaatgt aggtaacttc ctgttggggg tcgccgcgtt
     2401 ggggctggac gctgtgccta ttgaaggttt tgacgccgcc attttggatg cagagtttgg
     2461 actcaaagaa aaaggctaca ctagcctcgt ggtggttccg gtcggtcacc actcggtgga
     2521 ggactttaac gcgaccctcc ccaagtcgcg gctgccgcag aatatcacac tcacggaagt
     2581 ggctggttct agtgcaggta tggtgagcaa gggcgaggag gataacatgg ccatcatcaa
     2641 ggagttcatg cgcttcaagg tgcacatgga gggctccgtg aacggccacg agttcgagat
     2701 cgagggcgag ggcgagggcc gcccctacga gggcacccag accgccaagc tgaaggtgac
     2761 caagggtggc cccctgccct tcgcctggga catcctgtcc cctcagttca tgtacggctc
     2821 caaggcctac gtgaagcacc ccgccgacat ccccgactac ttgaagctgt ccttccccga
     2881 gggcttcaag tgggagcgcg tgatgaactt cgaggacggc ggcgtggtga ccgtgaccca
     2941 ggactcctcc ctgcaggacg gcgagttcat ctacaaggtg aagctgcgcg gcaccaactt
     3001 cccctccgac ggccccgtaa tgcagaagaa gaccatgggc tgggaggcct cctccgagcg
     3061 gatgtacccc gaggacggcg ccctgaaggg cgagatcaag cagaggctga agctgaagga
     3121 cggcggccac tacgacgctg aggtcaagac cacctacaag gccaagaagc ccgtgcagct
     3181 gcccggcgcc tacaacgtca acatcaagtt ggacatcacc tcccacaacg aggactacac
     3241 catcgtggaa cagtacgaac gcgccgaggg ccgccactcc accggcggca tggacgagct
     3301 gtacaaggct ggttctagct agaagcttat cgataatcaa cctctggatt acaaaatttg
     3361 tgaaagattg actggtattc ttaactatgt tgctcctttt acgctatgtg gatacgctgc
     3421 tttaatgcct ttgtatcatg ctattgcttc ccgtatggct ttcattttct cctccttgta
     3481 taaatcctgg ttgctgtctc tttatgagga gttgtggccc gttgtcaggc aacgtggcgt
     3541 ggtgtgcact gtgtttgctg acgcaacccc cactggttgg ggcattgcca ccacctgtca
     3601 gctcctttcc gggactttcg ctttccccct ccctattgcc acggcggaac tcatcgccgc
     3661 ctgccttgcc cgctgctgga caggggctcg gctgttgggc actgacaatt ccgtggtgtt
     3721 gtcggggaaa tcatcgtcct ttccttggct gctcgcctgt gttgccacct ggattctgcg
     3781 cgggacgtcc ttctgctacg tcccttcggc cctcaatcca gcggaccttc cttcccgcgg
     3841 cctgctgccg gctctgcggc ctcttccgcg tcttcgcctt cgccctcaga cgagtcggat
     3901 ctccctttgg gccgcctccc cgcatcgata ccgtcgaccc gggcggccgc ttcgagcaga
     3961 catgataaga tacattgatg agtttggaca aaccacaact agaatgcagt gaaaaaaatg
     4021 ctttatttgt gaaatttgtg atgctattgc tttatttgta accattataa gctgcaataa
     4081 acaagttaac aacaacaatt gcattcattt tatgtttcag gttcaggggg agatgtggga
     4141 ggttttttaa agcaagtaaa acctctacaa atgtggtaaa atcgataagg atcttcctag
     4201 agcatggcta cgtagataag tagcatggcg ggttaatcat taactacaag gaacccctag
     4261 tgatggagtt ggccactccc tctctgcgcg ctcgctcgct cactgaggcc gggcgaccaa
     4321 aggtcgcccg acgcccgggc tttgcccggg cggcctcagt gagcgagcga gcgcgcagct
     4381 ggcgtaatag cgaagaggcc cgcaccgatc gcccttccca acagttgcgc agcctgaatg
     4441 gcgaatgggn nnnnnnnnnn nnnnnnnnnn nnnnnnnnnn nnnnnnnnnn nnnnnnnnnn
     4501 nnnnnnnnnn nnnnnnnnnn nnnnnnnnnn nnnnnnnnnn nnnnnnnnnn nnnnnnnnnn
     4561 nnnnnnnnnn nnncnnnnnn nnnnnnnnnn nnnnnnnnnn nnnnnnnnnn nnnnnnnnnn
     4621 nnnnnnnnnn nnnnnnnnnn nnnnnnnnnn nnnnnnnnnn nnnnnannnn nnnnnnnnnn
     4681 nnnnnnnnnn nnnnnnnnnn nnnnnnnnnn nnnnnccttt gacgttggag tccacgttct
     4741 ttaatagtgg actcttgttc caaactggaa caacactcaa ccctatctcg gtctattctt
     4801 ttgatttata agggattttg ccgatttcgg cctattggtt aaaaaatgag ctgatttaac
     4861 aaaaatttaa cgcgaatttt aacaaaatat taacgcttac aatttaggtg gcacttttcg
     4921 gggaaatgtg cgcggaaccc ctatttgttt atttttctaa atacattcaa atatgtatcc
     4981 gctcatgaga caataaccct gataaatgct tcaataatat tgaaaaagga agagtatgag
     5041 tattcaacat ttccgtgtcg cccttattcc cttttttgcg gcattttgcc ttcctgtttt
     5101 tgctcaccca gaaacgctgg tgaaagtaaa agatgctgaa gatcagttgg gtgcacgagt
     5161 gggttacatc gaactggatc tcaacagcgg taagatcctt gagagttttc gccccgaaga
     5221 acgttttcca atgatgagca cttttaaagt tctgctatgt ggcgcggtat tatcccgtat
     5281 tgacgccggg caagagcaac tcggtcgccg catacactat tctcagaatg acttggttga
     5341 gtactcacca gtcacagaaa agcatcttac ggatggcatg acagtaagag aattatgcag
     5401 tgctgccata accatgagtg ataacactgc ggccaactta cttctgacaa cgatcggagg
     5461 accgaaggag ctaaccgctt ttttgcacaa catgggggat catgtaactc gccttgatcg
     5521 ttgggaaccg gagctgaatg aagccatacc aaacgacgag cgtgacacca cgatgcctgt
     5581 agcaatggca acaacgttgc gcaaactatt aactggcgaa ctacttactc tagcttcccg
     5641 gcaacaatta atagactgga tggaggcgga taaagttgca ggaccacttc tgcgctcggc
     5701 ccttccggct ggctggttta ttgctgataa atctggagcc ggtgagcgtg ggtctcgcgg
     5761 tatcattgca gcactggggc cagatggtaa gccctcccgt atcgtagtta tctacacgac
     5821 ggggagtcag gcaactatgg atgaacgaaa tagacagatc gctgagatag gtgcctcact
     5881 gattaagcat tggtaactgt cagaccaagt ttactcatat atactttaga ttgatttaaa
     5941 acttcatttt taatttaaaa ggatctaggt gaagatcctt tttgataatc tcatgaccaa
     6001 aatcccttaa cgtgagtttt cgttccactg agcgtcagac cccgtagaaa agatcaaagg
     6061 atcttcttga gatccttttt ttctgcgcgt aatctgctgc ttgcaaacaa aaaaaccacc
     6121 gctaccagcg gtggtttgtt tgccggatca agagctacca actctttttc cgaaggtaac
     6181 tggcttcagc agagcgcaga taccaaatac tgttcttcta gtgtagccgt agttaggcca
     6241 ccacttcaag aactctgtag caccgcctac atacctcgct ctgctaatcc tgttaccagt
     6301 ggctgctgcc agtggcgata agtcgtgtct taccgggttg gactcaagac gatagttacc
     6361 ggataaggcg cagcggtcgg gctgaacggg gggttcgtgc acacagccca gcttggagcg
     6421 aacgacctac accgaactga gatacctaca gcgtgagcta tgagaaagcg ccacgcttcc
     6481 cgaagggaga aaggcggaca ggtatccggt aagcggcagg gtcggaacag gagagcgcac
     6541 gagggagctt ccagggggaa acgcctggta tctttatagt cctgtcgggt ttcgccacct
     6601 ctgacttgag cgtcgatttt tgtgatgctc gtcagggggg cggagcctat ggaaaaacgc
     6661 cagcaacgcg gcctttttac ggttcctggc cttttgctgg ccttttgctc acatgttctt
     6721 tcctgcgtta tcccctgatt ctgtggataa ccgtattacc gcctttgagt gagctgatac
     6781 cgctcgccgc agccgaacga ccgagcgcag cgagtcagtg agcgaggaag cggaag
//
