>Addgene plasmid #113761 | aav-CAG-tdNfsB(F124W)-mCherry (eNTR) | depositor full sequence | sequence record 214713 | aav-CAG-tdNfsB(F124W)-mCherry (eNTR) sequence 6838 bps
AGCGCCCAATACGCAAACCGCCTCTCCCCGCGCGTTGGCCGATTCATTAATGCAGCTGCGCGCTCGCTCG
CTCACTGAGGCCGCCCGGGCAAAGCCCGGGCGTCGGGCGACCTTTGGTCGCCCGGCCTCAGTGAGCGAGC
GAGCGCGCAGAGAGGGAGTGGCCAACTCCATCACTAGGGGTTCCTTGTAGTTAATGATTAACCCGCCATG
CTACTTATCTACGTAGCCATGCTCTAGGAAGATCGTACCATTGACGTCAATAATGACGTATGTTCCCATA
GTAACGCCAATAGGGACTTTCCATTGACGTCAATGGGTGGACTATTTACGGTAAACTGCCCACTTGGCAG
TACATCAAGTGTATCATATGCCAAGTACGCCCCCTATTGACGTCAATGACGGTAAATGGCCCGCCTGGCA
TTATGCCCAGTACATGACCTTATGGGACTTTCCTACTTGGCAGTACATCTACGTATTAGTCATCGCTATT
ACCATGGTCGAGGTGAGCCCCACGTTCTGCTTCACTCTCCCCATCTCCCCCCCCTCCCCACCCCCAATTT
TGTATTTATTTATTTTTTAATTATTTTGTGCAGCGATGGGGGCGGGGGGGGGGGGGGGGCGCGCGCCAGG
CGGGGCGGGGCGGGGCGAGGGGCGGGGCGGGGCGAGGCGGAGAGGTGCGGCGGCAGCCAATCAGAGCGGC
GCGCTCCGAAAGTTTCCTTTTATGGCGAGGCGGCGGCGGCGGCGGCCCTATAAAAAGCGAAGCGCGCGGC
GGGCGGGAGTCGCTGCGACGCTGCCTTCGCCCCGTGCCCCGCTCCGCCGCCGCCTCGCGCCGCCCGCCCC
GGCTCTGACTGACCGCGTTACTCCCACAGGTGAGCGGGCGGGACGGCCCTTCTCCTCCGGGCTGTAATTA
GCGCTTGGTTTAATGACGGCTTGTTTCTTTTCTGTGGCTGCGTGAAAGCCTTGAGGGGCTCCGGGAGGGC
CCTTTGTGCGGGGGGAGCGGCTCGGGGCTGTCCGCGGGGGGACGGCTGCCTTCGGGGGGGACGGGGCAGG
GCGGGGTTCGGCTTCTGGCGTGTGACCGGCGGCTCTAGAGCCTCTGCTAACCATGTTCATGCCTTCTTCT
TTTTCCTACAGCTCCTGGGCAACGTGCTGGTTATTGTGCTGTCTCATCATTTTGGCAAAGAATTGGATCC
TAGGAATTCTGAACTAGTGCAGGTATGGATATCATCTCGGTGGCATTGAAACGTCATTCTACCAAAGCCT
TCGATGCGTCGAAAAAGCTTACGCCAGAGCAAGCTGAACAGATCAAGACGTTGCTTCAGTATTCACCCAG
TTCAACTAATTCCCAACCCTGGCACTTCATCGTGGCGTCCACGGAGGAAGGGAAAGCGCGAGTAGCGAAA
TCAGCAGCCGGCAACTATGTCTTTAACGAACGCAAAATGCTCGATGCAAGCCACGTGGTGGTCTTTTGTG
CCAAAACCGCAATGGACGATGTATGGCTTAAGCTGGTAGTGGACCAAGAGGATGCGGATGGAAGGTTCGC
TACACCGGAGGCGAAAGCCGCGAATGATAAGGGAAGAAAGTTCTGGGCAGACATGCATCGAAAAGACCTC
CATGATGACGCGGAGTGGATGGCCAAGCAGGTTTACCTTAATGTAGGTAACTTCCTGTTGGGGGTCGCCG
CGTTGGGGCTGGACGCTGTGCCTATTGAAGGTTTTGACGCCGCCATTTTGGATGCAGAGTTTGGACTCAA
AGAAAAAGGCTACACTAGCCTCGTGGTGGTTCCGGTCGGTCACCACTCGGTGGAGGACTTTAACGCGACC
CTCCCCAAGTCGCGGCTGCCGCAGAATATCACACTCACGGAAGTGGCTGGTTCTAGTGCAGGTCAAGGTG
CACAGGCTGGTCAAGGAGCACAGGCTGGTTCTAGTGCAGGTATGGATATCATCTCGGTGGCATTGAAACG
TCATTCTACCAAAGCCTTCGATGCGTCGAAAAAGCTTACGCCAGAGCAAGCTGAACAGATCAAGACGTTG
CTTCAGTATTCACCCAGTTCAACTAATTCCCAACCCTGGCACTTCATCGTGGCGTCCACGGAGGAAGGGA
AAGCGCGAGTAGCGAAATCAGCAGCCGGCAACTATGTCTTTAACGAACGCAAAATGCTCGATGCAAGCCA
CGTGGTGGTCTTTTGTGCCAAAACCGCAATGGACGATGTATGGCTTAAGCTGGTAGTGGACCAAGAGGAT
GCGGATGGAAGGTTCGCTACACCGGAGGCGAAAGCCGCGAATGATAAGGGAAGAAAGTTCTGGGCAGACA
TGCATCGAAAAGACCTCCATGATGACGCGGAGTGGATGGCCAAGCAGGTTTACCTTAATGTAGGTAACTT
CCTGTTGGGGGTCGCCGCGTTGGGGCTGGACGCTGTGCCTATTGAAGGTTTTGACGCCGCCATTTTGGAT
GCAGAGTTTGGACTCAAAGAAAAAGGCTACACTAGCCTCGTGGTGGTTCCGGTCGGTCACCACTCGGTGG
AGGACTTTAACGCGACCCTCCCCAAGTCGCGGCTGCCGCAGAATATCACACTCACGGAAGTGGCTGGTTC
TAGTGCAGGTATGGTGAGCAAGGGCGAGGAGGATAACATGGCCATCATCAAGGAGTTCATGCGCTTCAAG
GTGCACATGGAGGGCTCCGTGAACGGCCACGAGTTCGAGATCGAGGGCGAGGGCGAGGGCCGCCCCTACG
AGGGCACCCAGACCGCCAAGCTGAAGGTGACCAAGGGTGGCCCCCTGCCCTTCGCCTGGGACATCCTGTC
CCCTCAGTTCATGTACGGCTCCAAGGCCTACGTGAAGCACCCCGCCGACATCCCCGACTACTTGAAGCTG
TCCTTCCCCGAGGGCTTCAAGTGGGAGCGCGTGATGAACTTCGAGGACGGCGGCGTGGTGACCGTGACCC
AGGACTCCTCCCTGCAGGACGGCGAGTTCATCTACAAGGTGAAGCTGCGCGGCACCAACTTCCCCTCCGA
CGGCCCCGTAATGCAGAAGAAGACCATGGGCTGGGAGGCCTCCTCCGAGCGGATGTACCCCGAGGACGGC
GCCCTGAAGGGCGAGATCAAGCAGAGGCTGAAGCTGAAGGACGGCGGCCACTACGACGCTGAGGTCAAGA
CCACCTACAAGGCCAAGAAGCCCGTGCAGCTGCCCGGCGCCTACAACGTCAACATCAAGTTGGACATCAC
CTCCCACAACGAGGACTACACCATCGTGGAACAGTACGAACGCGCCGAGGGCCGCCACTCCACCGGCGGC
ATGGACGAGCTGTACAAGGCTGGTTCTAGCTAGAAGCTTAATCGATAATCAACCTCTGGATTACAAAATT
TGTGAAAGATTGACTGGTATTCTTAACTATGTTGCTCCTTTTACGCTATGTGGATACGCTGCTTTAATGC
CTTTGTATCATGCTATTGCTTCCCGTATGGCTTTCATTTTCTCCTCCTTGTATAAATCCTGGTTGCTGTC
TCTTTATGAGGAGTTGTGGCCCGTTGTCAGGCAACGTGGCGTGGTGTGCACTGTGTTTGCTGACGCAACC
CCCACTGGTTGGGGCATTGCCACCACCTGTCAGCTCCTTTCCGGGACTTTCGCTTTCCCCCTCCCTATTG
CCACGGCGGAACTCATCGCCGCCTGCCTTGCCCGCTGCTGGACAGGGGCTCGGCTGTTGGGCACTGACAA
TTCCGTGGTGTTGTCGGGGAAATCATCGTCCTTTCCTTGGCTGCTCGCCTGTGTTGCCACCTGGATTCTG
CGCGGGACGTCCTTCTGCTACGTCCCTTCGGCCCTCAATCCAGCGGACCTTCCTTCCCGCGGCCTGCTGC
CGGCTCTGCGGCCTCTTCCGCGTCTTCGCCTTCGCCCTCAGACGAGTCGGATCTCCCTTTGGGCCGCCTC
CCCGCATCGATACCGTCGACCCGGGCGGCCGCTTCGAGCAGACATGATAAGATACATTGATGAGTTTGGA
CAAACCACAACTAGAATGCAGTGAAAAAAATGCTTTATTTGTGAAATTTGTGATGCTATTGCTTTATTTG
TAACCATTATAAGCTGCAATAAACAAGTTAACAACAACAATTGCATTCATTTTATGTTTCAGGTTCAGGG
GGAGATGTGGGAGGTTTTTTAAAGCAAGTAAAACCTCTACAAATGTGGTAAAATCGATAAGGATCTTCCT
AGAGCATGGCTACGTAGATAAGTAGCATGGCGGGTTAATCATTAACTACAAGGAACCCCTAGTGATGGAG
TTGGCCACTCCCTCTCTGCGCGCTCGCTCGCTCACTGAGGCCGGGCGACCAAAGGTCGCCCGACGCCCGG
GCTTTGCCCGGGCGGCCTCAGTGAGCGAGCGAGCGCGCAGCTGGCGTAATAGCGAAGAGGCCCGCACCGA
TCGCCCTTCCCAACAGTTGCGCAGCCTGAATGGCGAATGGG
[124 nt withheld, positions 4452-4575]
C
[91 nt withheld, positions 4577-4667]
A
[49 nt withheld, positions 4669-4717]
CCTTTGACGTTGGAGTCCACGTTCTTTAATAGTGGACTCTTGTTCCAAACTGGAACAACACTCAACCCTA
TCTCGGTCTATTCTTTTGATTTATAAGGGATTTTGCCGATTTCGGCCTATTGGTTAAAAAATGAGCTGAT
TTAACAAAAATTTAACGCGAATTTTAACAAAATATTAACGCTTACAATTTAGGTGGCACTTTTCGGGGAA
ATGTGCGCGGAACCCCTATTTGTTTATTTTTCTAAATACATTCAAATATGTATCCGCTCATGAGACAATA
ACCCTGATAAATGCTTCAATAATATTGAAAAAGGAAGAGTATGAGTATTCAACATTTCCGTGTCGCCCTT
ATTCCCTTTTTTGCGGCATTTTGCCTTCCTGTTTTTGCTCACCCAGAAACGCTGGTGAAAGTAAAAGATG
CTGAAGATCAGTTGGGTGCACGAGTGGGTTACATCGAACTGGATCTCAACAGCGGTAAGATCCTTGAGAG
TTTTCGCCCCGAAGAACGTTTTCCAATGATGAGCACTTTTAAAGTTCTGCTATGTGGCGCGGTATTATCC
CGTATTGACGCCGGGCAAGAGCAACTCGGTCGCCGCATACACTATTCTCAGAATGACTTGGTTGAGTACT
CACCAGTCACAGAAAAGCATCTTACGGATGGCATGACAGTAAGAGAATTATGCAGTGCTGCCATAACCAT
GAGTGATAACACTGCGGCCAACTTACTTCTGACAACGATCGGAGGACCGAAGGAGCTAACCGCTTTTTTG
CACAACATGGGGGATCATGTAACTCGCCTTGATCGTTGGGAACCGGAGCTGAATGAAGCCATACCAAACG
ACGAGCGTGACACCACGATGCCTGTAGCAATGGCAACAACGTTGCGCAAACTATTAACTGGCGAACTACT
TACTCTAGCTTCCCGGCAACAATTAATAGACTGGATGGAGGCGGATAAAGTTGCAGGACCACTTCTGCGC
TCGGCCCTTCCGGCTGGCTGGTTTATTGCTGATAAATCTGGAGCCGGTGAGCGTGGGTCTCGCGGTATCA
TTGCAGCACTGGGGCCAGATGGTAAGCCCTCCCGTATCGTAGTTATCTACACGACGGGGAGTCAGGCAAC
TATGGATGAACGAAATAGACAGATCGCTGAGATAGGTGCCTCACTGATTAAGCATTGGTAACTGTCAGAC
CAAGTTTACTCATATATACTTTAGATTGATTTAAAACTTCATTTTTAATTTAAAAGGATCTAGGTGAAGA
TCCTTTTTGATAATCTCATGACCAAAATCCCTTAACGTGAGTTTTCGTTCCACTGAGCGTCAGACCCCGT
AGAAAAGATCAAAGGATCTTCTTGAGATCCTTTTTTTCTGCGCGTAATCTGCTGCTTGCAAACAAAAAAA
CCACCGCTACCAGCGGTGGTTTGTTTGCCGGATCAAGAGCTACCAACTCTTTTTCCGAAGGTAACTGGCT
TCAGCAGAGCGCAGATACCAAATACTGTTCTTCTAGTGTAGCCGTAGTTAGGCCACCACTTCAAGAACTC
TGTAGCACCGCCTACATACCTCGCTCTGCTAATCCTGTTACCAGTGGCTGCTGCCAGTGGCGATAAGTCG
TGTCTTACCGGGTTGGACTCAAGACGATAGTTACCGGATAAGGCGCAGCGGTCGGGCTGAACGGGGGGTT
CGTGCACACAGCCCAGCTTGGAGCGAACGACCTACACCGAACTGAGATACCTACAGCGTGAGCTATGAGA
AAGCGCCACGCTTCCCGAAGGGAGAAAGGCGGACAGGTATCCGGTAAGCGGCAGGGTCGGAACAGGAGAG
CGCACGAGGGAGCTTCCAGGGGGAAACGCCTGGTATCTTTATAGTCCTGTCGGGTTTCGCCACCTCTGAC
TTGAGCGTCGATTTTTGTGATGCTCGTCAGGGGGGCGGAGCCTATGGAAAAACGCCAGCAACGCGGCCTT
TTTACGGTTCCTGGCCTTTTGCTGGCCTTTTGCTCACATGTTCTTTCCTGCGTTATCCCCTGATTCTGTG
GATAACCGTATTACCGCCTTTGAGTGAGCTGATACCGCTCGCCGCAGCCGAACGACCGAGCGCAGCGAGT
CAGTGAGCGAGGAAGCGGAAG
Features (pLannotate 1.2.2; 19 found; start..end, strand, type, name):
      2..58      +  CDS            lacI (fragment): lac repressor; lacI; The lac repressor binds to the lac operator to inhibit transcription in E. coli. This inhibition can be relieved by adding lactose or isopropyl-β-D-thiogalactopyranoside (IPTG).
     52..185     -  repeat_region  AAV2 ITR: inverted terminal repeat of adeno-associated virus serotype 2 inverted
    248..496     +  enhancer       CMV enhancer (fragment): human cytomegalovirus immediate early enhancer
    498..775     +  promoter       chicken β-actin promoter: No description available
    776..912     +  intron         hybrid intron (fragment): hybrid between chicken β-actin (CBA) and minute virus of mice (MMV) introns (Gray et al., 2011)
   1001..1131    +  intron         chimeric intron (fragment): chimera between introns from chicken β-actin and rabbit β-globin
   1129..1194    +  CDS            HBB (fragment): HBB_LEPEU - Experimental evidence at protein level: Swiss-Prot protein existence level 1. Involved in oxygen transport from the lung to the various peripheral tissues. From Lepus europaeus (European hare).
   1215..1865    +  CDS            nfsB: NFSB_ECOLI - Also known as dprA, nfnB From Escherichia coli (strain K12).
   1932..2582    +  CDS            nfsB: NFSB_ECOLI - Also known as dprA, nfnB From Escherichia coli (strain K12).
   2601..3308    +  CDS            mCherry: mCherry is a basic (constitutively fluorescent) red fluorescent protein published in 2004, derived from Discosoma sp.. It is reported to be a very rapidly-maturing monomer with low acid sensitivity.
   3337..3925    +  misc_feature   WPRE: woodchuck hepatitis virus posttranscriptional regulatory element
   3968..4089    -  polyA_signal   SV40 poly(A) signal: SV40 polyadenylation signal
   4112..4180    -  CDS            large T antigen (fragment): large T antigen from SV40 (simian virus 40)
   4251..4383    +  repeat_region  AAV2 ITR (fragment): inverted terminal repeat of adeno-associated virus serotype 2 inverted
   4378..4447    +  CDS            lacZα (fragment): LacZα fragment of β-galactosidase; lacZ fragment
   4452..4880    +  rep_origin     f1 ori (sequence partly withheld): f1 bacteriophage origin of replication; arrow indicates direction of (+) strand synthesis
   4933..5037    +  promoter       AmpR promoter: bla
   5038..5898    +  CDS            AmpR: β-lactamase; bla; confers resistance to ampicillin, carbenicillin, and related antibiotics
   6069..6657    +  rep_origin     ori: high-copy-number ColE1/pMB1/pBR322/pUC origin of replication
