[The description below was written by a language model from this plasmid's Addgene catalogue record, the feature table of its GenBank file and pLannotate feature annotations shown in this document.]
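Description:
aav-CAG-tdNfsB(F124W)-mCherry (eNTR) is an AAV2-based transfer plasmid of about 6.8 kb for mammalian expression of an engineered bacterial nitroreductase fused to a red fluorescent protein. The bacterial backbone carries a high-copy ColE1/pUC-type origin, an f1 phage origin and a beta-lactamase gene conferring ampicillin resistance. The catalogue lists recombination-deficient strains for propagation, a common choice for plasmids carrying repeat-rich ITRs. Two AAV2 inverted terminal repeats flank the expression cassette. These are the cis elements that allow the intervening DNA to be replicated and packaged into recombinant AAV particles when rep, cap and helper functions are supplied in trans.

Between the ITRs, transcription is driven by the CAG promoter, annotated here as a CMV enhancer fragment, the chicken beta-actin promoter and a chimeric chicken beta-actin/rabbit beta-globin intron. The roughly 2.1 kb open reading frame contains two consecutive copies of the E. coli nfsB coding sequence, consistent with the "td" (tandem dimer) name, since NfsB normally acts as a homodimer. The catalogue records an F124W substitution, and mCherry is fused to the C terminus so that expressing cells can be identified by fluorescence. The GenBank feature table annotates only mCherry within this reading frame, whereas the generated table detects both nfsB copies. A WPRE downstream of the fusion enhances transcript stability and expression, and an SV40 polyadenylation signal terminates the message. Small lacI, lacZα, large T antigen and Factor Xa hits appear to be backbone remnants or incidental matches.

According to the record and the title of its associated publication, the construct is used for strong, constitutive, AAV-delivered expression of the eNTR enzyme. The enzyme is paired with nitroaryl compounds as a selective nitroreductase-substrate system for cell-specific chemical delivery.
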