Addgene plasmid #113761: aav-CAG-tdNfsB(F124W)-mCherry (eNTR)
Purpose: AAV-mediated expression of bacterial tdNfsB-mCherry (eNTR) under the CAG promoter
Depositing lab: Luke Lavis. Depositing organization: HHMI, Janelia Research Campus. Publication: Cell-Specific Chemical Delivery Using a Selective Nitroreductase-Nitroaryl Pair. Gruber TD, Krishnamurthy C, Grimm JB, Tadross MR, Wysocki LM, Gartner ZJ, Lavis LD. ACS Chem Biol. 2018 Aug 29. doi: 10.1021/acschembio.8b00524. PubMed 30111097.
Backbone
  Vector backbone: AAV2
  Total vector size (bp): 6838
  Vector type: Mammalian Expression, AAV
Growth in bacteria
  Bacterial resistance: Ampicillin, 100 μg/mL
  Growth temperature: 37°C
  Growth strain: NEB Stable
  Growth instructions: Stabl2 or Stabl3, 30C or 37C
  Copy number: Unknown
Gene/Insert
  Gene/Insert name: tdNfsB(F124W)-mCherry (alt name: nfsb, eNTR)
  Species: E. coli
  Insert size (bp): 2109
  Mutation: F124W
  Promoter: CAG
  Tag / fusion protein: mCherry (C terminal on insert)
  Cloning method: Restriction Enzyme; 5′ cloning site EcoRI (not destroyed); 3′ cloning site XbaI/NheI (destroyed during cloning)
  Sequencing primers: 5′ ggttcggcttctggcgtgtgacc; 3′ aaggcattaaagcagcgtatc
Terms and licenses: Academic/Nonprofit Terms; Industry Terms: Not Available to Industry
How to cite: aav-CAG-tdNfsB(F124W)-mCherry (eNTR) was a gift from Luke Lavis (Addgene plasmid # 113761 ; http://n2t.net/addgene:113761 ; RRID:Addgene_113761)
